Addgene plasmid #134670: pMXs-NKX2.2
Purpose: Retroviral expression of mouse Nkx2.2
Depositing lab: Marius Wernig. Depositing organization: Stanford University. Publication: Generation of functional human oligodendrocytes from dermal fibroblasts by direct lineage conversion. Tanabe K, Nobuta H, Yang N, Ang CE, Huie P, Jordan S, Oldham MC, Rowitch DH, Wernig M. Development. 2022 Oct 15;149(20). pii: 275808. doi: 10.1242/dev.199723. Epub 2022 Jun 24. PubMed 35748297.
Backbone
  Vector backbone: pMXs
  Backbone manufacturer: Dr. Toshio Kitamura of the University of Tokyo, the Institute of Medical Science
  Vector type: Retroviral
Growth in bacteria
  Bacterial resistance: Ampicillin, 100 μg/mL
  Growth temperature: 37°C
  Growth strain: NEB Stable
  Copy number: High Copy
Gene/Insert
  Gene/Insert name: Nkx2.2
  Species: M. musculus (mouse)
  Insert size (bp): 822
  Entrez Gene: Nkx2-2 (a.k.a. Nkx-2.2, Nkx2.2, tinman)
  Cloning method: Gateway Cloning
  Sequencing primers: 5′ CACCatgtcgctgaccaacacaaagac
Terms and licenses: Academic/Nonprofit Terms; Industry Terms: Not Available to Industry
How to cite: pMXs-NKX2.2 was a gift from Marius Wernig (Addgene plasmid # 134670 ; http://n2t.net/addgene:134670 ; RRID:Addgene_134670)
