[The description below was written by a language model from this plasmid's Addgene catalogue record and pLannotate feature annotations shown in this document.]
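Description:
pMXs-NKX2.2 is a Moloney murine leukemia virus (MMLV)-based gammaretroviral expression vector built on the pMXs backbone and carrying the mouse Nkx2.2 (Nkx2-2) coding sequence. In bacteria it is maintained through a high-copy ColE1/pUC-type origin and selected with ampicillin via the β-lactamase gene and its own bla promoter. The annotated full sequence is about 5.7 kb.

The viral portion begins with a 5′ MMLV LTR, which provides the promoter activity for the genomic transcript. No separate internal promoter is annotated, so the insert is presumably expressed from the LTR. The LTR is followed by the MMLV packaging signal (with a short fragment matching the MESV Ψ), a truncated gag segment lacking its start codon, and a pol-region fragment containing the splice acceptor. The Ψ and extended gag sequences support encapsidation of the RNA genome. The roughly 820 bp Nkx2.2 open reading frame sits between attB1 and attB2 sites, consistent with the recorded Gateway cloning, and no epitope tag, reporter or mammalian selection marker is annotated. A 3′ LTR closes the provirus; the annotation tool labels part of it as a ΔU3 fragment adjacent to a standard MMLV LTR match, so the table alone does not establish a self-inactivating design. A short lacI fragment in the backbone appears to be a cloning remnant.

Because gag, pol and env functions are absent, the plasmid must be used with packaging cells or helper constructs to make replication-defective virus for stable transduction. Nkx2.2 is a homeodomain transcription factor, and the associated work used this vector in direct lineage conversion of human dermal fibroblasts into oligodendrocytes.
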