Features (pLannotate 1.2.2; 14 found; start..end, strand, type, name):
     22..615     +  LTR            LTR: long terminal repeat from Moloney murine leukemia virus
    678..877     +  misc_feature   MMLV Ψ: packaging signal of Moloney murine leukemia virus (MMLV)
    929..1017    +  misc_feature   MESV Ψ (fragment): packaging signal of murine embryonic stem cell virus
   1094..1510    +  CDS            gag (truncated): truncated Moloney murine leukemia virus (MMLV) gag gene lacking the start codon
   1520..1894    +  misc_feature   pol region: Moloney murine leukemia virus (MMLV) pol region containing the splice acceptor site
   1945..1969    +  protein_bind   attB1: mutant version of attB; recombination site for the Gateway® BP reaction BP Clonase™
   1990..2808    +  CDS            Nkx2-2: NKX22_MOUSE - Also known as Nkx-2.2, Nkx2b. Experimental evidence at protein level: Swiss-Prot protein existence level 1. Transcriptional activator involved in the development of insulin-producting beta cells in the endocrine pancreas (PubMed:11076772). May also be involved in specifying diencephalic neuromeric boundaries, and in controlling the expression of genes that play a role in axonal guidance. Binds to elements within the NEUROD1 promoter (PubMed:19759004). From Mus musculus (Mouse).
   2828..2852    -  protein_bind   attB2: mutant version of attB; recombination site for the Gateway® BP reaction BP Clonase™
   3047..3168    +  LTR            3' LTR (ΔU3) (fragment): self-inactivating 3' long terminal repeat (LTR) from Moloney murine leukemia virus
   3169..3638    +  LTR            LTR: long terminal repeat from Moloney murine leukemia virus
   3704..3756    -  CDS            lacI (fragment): lac repressor; lacI; The lac repressor binds to the lac operator to inhibit transcription in E. coli. This inhibition can be relieved by adding lactose or isopropyl-β-D-thiogalactopyranoside (IPTG).
   3939..4527    -  rep_origin     ori: high-copy-number ColE1/pMB1/pBR322/pUC origin of replication
   4691..5551    -  CDS            AmpR: β-lactamase; bla; confers resistance to ampicillin, carbenicillin, and related antibiotics
   5552..5656    -  promoter       AmpR promoter: bla
>Addgene plasmid #134670 | pMXs-NKX2.2 | addgene full sequence | sequence record 267954 | Addgene NGS Result
CCCGAAAAGTGCCACCTGCATAATGAAAGACCCCACCTGTAGGTTTGGCAAGCTAGCTTAAGTAACGCCA
TTTTGCAAGGCATGGAAAAATACATAACTGAGAATAGAAAAGTTCAGATCAAGGTCAGGAACAGATGGAA
CAGCTGAATATGGGCCAAACAGGATATCTGTGGTAAGCAGTTCCTGCCCCGGCTCAGGGCCAAGAACAGA
TGGAACAGCTGAATATGGGCCAAACAGGATATCTGTGGTAAGCAGTTCCTGCCCCGGCTCAGGGCCAAGA
ACAGATGGTCCCCAGATGCGGTCCAGCCCTCAGCAGTTTCTAGAGAACCATCAGATGTTTCCAGGGTGCC
CCAAGGACCTGAAATGACCCTGTGCCTTATTTGAACTAACCAATCAGTTCGCTTCTCGCTTCTGTTCGCG
CGCTTCTGCTCCCCGAGCTCAATAAAAGAGCCCACAACCCCTCACTCGGCGCGCCAGTCCTCCGATTGAC
TGAGTCGCCCGGGTACCCGTGTATCCAATAAACCCTCTTGCAGTTGCATCCGACTTGTGGTCTCGCTGTT
CCTTGGGAGGGTCTCCTCTGAGTGATTGACTACCCGTCAGCGGGGGTCTTTCATTTGGGGGCTCGTCCGG
GATCGGGAGACCCCTGCCCAGGGACCACCGACCCACCACCGGGAGGTAAGCTGGCCAGCAACTTATCTGT
GTCTGTCCGATTGTCTAGTGTCTATGACTGATTTTATGCGCCTGCGTCGGTACTAGTTAGCTAACTAGCT
CTGTATCTGGCGGACCCGTGGTGGAACTGACGAGTTCGGAACACCCGGCCGCAACCCTGGGAGACGTCCC
AGGGACTTCGGGGGCCGTTTTTGTGGCCCGACCTGAGTCCAAAAATCCCGATCGTTTTGGACTCTTTGGT
GCACCCCCCTAATAGGAGGGATATGTGGTTCTGGTAGGAGACGAGAACCTAAAACAGTTCCCGCCTCCGT
CTGAATTTTTGCTTTCGGTTTGGGACCGAAGCCGCGCCGCGCGTCTTGTCTGCTGCAGCATCGTTCTGTG
TTGTCTCTGTCTGACTGTGTTTCTGTATTTGTCTGAAAATTAGGGCCAGACTGTTACCACTCCCTTAAGT
TTGACCTTAGGTCACTGGAAAGATGTCGAGCGGATCGCTCACAACCAGTCGGTAGATGTCAAGAAGAGAC
GTTGGGTTACCTTCTGCTCTGCAGAATGGCCAACCTTTAACGTCGGATGGCCGCGAGACGGCACCTTTAA
CCGAGACCTCATCACCCAGGTTAAGATCAAGGTCTTTTCACCTGGCCCGCATGGACACCCAGACCAGGTC
CCCTACATCGTGACCTGGGAAGCCTTGGCTTTTGACCCCCCTCCCTGGGTCAAGCCCTTTGTACACCCTA
AGCCTCCGCCTCCTCTTCCTCCATCCGCCCCGTCTCTCCCCCTTGAACCTCCTCGTTCGACCCCGCCTCG
ATCCTCCCTTTATCCAGCCCTCACTCCTTCTCTAGGCGCCCCCATATGGCCATATGAGATCTTATATGGG
GCACCCCCGCCCCTTGTAAACTTCCCTGACCCTGACATGACAAGAGTTACTAACAGCCCCTCTCTCCAAG
CTCACTTACAGGCTCTCTACTTAGTCCAGCACGAAGTCTGGAGACCTCTGGCGGCAGCCTACCAAGAACA
ACTGGACCGACCGGTGGTACCTCACCCTTACCGAGTCGGCGACACAGTGTGGGTCCGCCGACACCAGACT
AAGAACCTAGAACCTCGCTGGAAAGGACCTTACACAGTCCTGCTGACCACCCCCACCGCCCTCAAAGTAG
ACGGCATCGCAGCTTGGATACACGCCGCCCACGTGAAGGCTGCCGACCCCGGGGGTGGACCATCCTCTAG
ACTGCCGGATCTAGCTAGTTAATTAAGGATCCCAGTGTGGTGGTACGGGAAATCACAAGTTTGTACAAAA
AAGCAGGCTCCGCGGCCGCCCCCTTCACCATGTCGCTGACCAACACAAAGACGGGGTTTTCAGTCAAGGA
CATCTTGGACCTTCCGGACACCAACGATGAAGACGGCTCGGTGGCCGAAGGGCCAGAGGAGGAGAGCGAA
GGGCCGGAGCCCGCCAAGAGGGCCGGGCCGCTGGGGCAGGGCGCCCTGGACGCTGTGCAGAGCCTGCCCC
TTAAGAGCCCTTTCTACGACAGCAGCGACAACCCCTACACTCGCTGGCTGGCCAGCACCGAGGGCCTCCA
ATACTCCCTGCACGGGCTGGCGGCCAGCGCTCCCCCCCAAGACTCGAGCTCCAAATCCCCAGAGCCCTCG
GCTGACGAGTCACCGGACAATGACAAGGAGACCCAGGGCGGCGGGGGGGACGCAGGCAAGAAGCGGAAGC
GCCGAGTGCTCTTCTCCAAAGCGCAGACCTACGAGCTGGAGCGGCGCTTCCGGCAGCAGCGGTACCTGTC
GGCGCCCGAGCGCGAGCACCTGGCCAGCCTCATCCGTCTCACGCCGACACAGGTCAAGATCTGGTTCCAG
AACCATCGCTACAAGATGAAACGTGCCCGGGCGGAGAAAGGTATGGAGGTGACGCCTCTGCCCTCGCCGC
GCCGTGTGGCAGTGCCGGTCTTGGTCAGGGACGGCAAACCGTGCCACGCGCTCAAAGCCCAGGACCTGGC
AGCCGCCACCTTCCAGGCAGGCATCCCCTTTTCCGCCTACAGCGCGCAGTCGCTGCAGCACATGCAGTAC
AACGCCCAGTACAGCTCGGCCAGCACCCCCCAGTACCCGACAGCACACCCCCTGGTCCAGGCCCAGCAGT
GGACTTGGTGAAAGGGTGGGCGCGCCGACCCAGCTTTCTTGTACAAAGTGGTGATATTCCAGCTGAGCGC
CGGTCGCTACCATTACCAGTTGGTCTGGTGTCAAAAATAATAATAACCGGGCAGGCCATGTCTGCCCGTA
TTTCGCGTAAGGAAATCCATTATGTACTATTTAAACTCGAGCGGCCGCCAGCACAGTGGTCGACGATAAA
ATAAAAGATTTTATTTAGTCTCCAGAAAAAGGGGGGAATGAAAGACCCCACCTGTAGGTTTGGCAAGCTA
GCTTAAGTAACGCCATTTTGCAAGGCATGGAAAAATACATAACTGAGAATAGAGAAGTTCAGATCAAGGT
CAGGAACAGATGGAACAGCTGAATATGGGCCAAACAGGATATCTGTGGTAAGCAGTTCCTGCCCCGGCTC
AGGGCCAAGAACAGATGGAACAGCTGAATATGGGCCAAACAGGATATCTGTGGTAAGCAGTTCCTGCCCC
GGCTCAGGGCCAAGAACAGATGGTCCCCAGATGCGGTCCAGCCCTCAGCAGTTTCTAGAGAACCATCAGA
TGTTTCCAGGGTGCCCCAAGGACCTGAAATGACCCTGTGCCTTATTTGAACTAACCAATCAGTTCGCTTC
TCGCTTCTGTTCGCGCGCTTCTGCTCCCCGAGCTCAATAAAAGAGCCCACAACCCCTCACTCGGGGCGCC
AGTCCTCCGATTGACTGAGTCGCCCGGGTACCCGTGTATCCAATAAACCCTCTTGCAGTTGCATCCGACT
TGTGGTCTCGCTGTTCCTTGGGAGGGTCTCCTCTGAGTGATTGACTACCCGTCAGCGGGGGTCTTTCACA
TGCAGCATGTATCAAAATTAATTTGGTTTTTTTTCTTAAGTATTTACATTAAATGGCCATAGTTGCATTA
ATGAATCGGCCAACGCGCGGGGAGAGGCGGTTTGCGTATTGGGCGCTCTTCCGCTTCCTCGCTCACTGAC
TCGCTGCGCTCGGTCGTTCGGCTGCGGCGAGCGGTATCAGCTCACTCAAAGGCGGTAATACGGTTATCCA
CAGAATCAGGGGATAACGCAGGAAAGAACATGTGAGCAAAAGGCCAGCAAAAGGCCAGGAACCGTAAAAA
GGCCGCGTTGCTGGCGTTTTTCCATAGGCTCCGCCCCCCTGACGAGCATCACAAAAATCGACGCTCAAGT
CAGAGGTGGCGAAACCCGACAGGACTATAAAGATACCAGGCGTTTCCCCCTGGAAGCTCCCTCGTGCGCT
CTCCTGTTCCGACCCTGCCGCTTACCGGATACCTGTCCGCCTTTCTCCCTTCGGGAAGCGTGGCGCTTTC
TCATAGCTCACGCTGTAGGTATCTCAGTTCGGTGTAGGTCGTTCGCTCCAAGCTGGGCTGTGTGCACGAA
CCCCCCGTTCAGCCCGACCGCTGCGCCTTATCCGGTAACTATCGTCTTGAGTCCAACCCGGTAAGACACG
ACTTATCGCCACTGGCAGCAGCCACTGGTAACAGGATTAGCAGAGCGAGGTATGTAGGCGGTGCTACAGA
GTTCTTGAAGTGGTGGCCTAACTACGGCTACACTAGAAGAACAGTATTTGGTATCTGCGCTCTGCTGAAG
CCAGTTACCTTCGGAAAAAGAGTTGGTAGCTCTTGATCCGGCAAACAAACCACCGCTGGTAGCGGTGGTT
TTTTTGTTTGCAAGCAGCAGATTACGCGCAGAAAAAAAGGATCTCAAGAAGATCCTTTGATCTTTTCTAC
GGGGTCTGACGCTCAGTGGAACGAAAACTCACGTTAAGGGATTTTGGTCATGAGATTATCAAAAAGGATC
TTCACCTAGATCCTTTTGCGGCCGGCCGCAAATCAATCTAAAGTATATATGAGTAAACTTGGTCTGACAG
TTACCAATGCTTAATCAGTGAGGCACCTATCTCAGCGATCTGTCTATTTCGTTCATCCATAGTTGCCTGA
CTCCCCGTCGTGTAGATAACTACGATACGGGAGGGCTTACCATCTGGCCCCAGTGCTGCAATGATACCGC
GAGACCCACGCTCACCGGCTCCAGATTTATCAGCAATAAACCAGCCAGCCGGAAGGGCCGAGCGCAGAAG
TGGTCCTGCAACTTTATCCGCCTCCATCCAGTCTATTAATTGTTGCCGGGAAGCTAGAGTAAGTAGTTCG
CCAGTTAATAGTTTGCGCAACGTTGTTGCCATTGCTACAGGCATCGTGGTGTCACGCTCGTCGTTTGGTA
TGGCTTCATTCAGCTCCGGTTCCCAACGATCAAGGCGAGTTACATGATCCCCCATGTTGTGCAAAAAAGC
GGTTAGCTCCTTCGGTCCTCCGATCGTTGTCAGAAGTAAGTTGGCCGCAGTGTTATCACTCATGGTTATG
GCAGCACTGCATAATTCTCTTACTGTCATGCCATCCGTAAGATGCTTTTCTGTGACTGGTGAGTACTCAA
CCAAGTCATTCTGAGAATAGTGTATGCGGCGACCGAGTTGCTCTTGCCCGGCGTCAATACGGGATAATAC
CGCGCCACATAGCAGAACTTTAAAAGTGCTCATCATTGGAAAACGTTCTTCGGGGCGAAAACTCTCAAGG
ATCTTACCGCTGTTGAGATCCAGTTCGATGTAACCCACTCGTGCACCCAACTGATCTTCAGCATCTTTTA
CTTTCACCAGCGTTTCTGGGTGAGCAAAAACAGGAAGGCAAAATGCCGCAAAAAAGGGAATAAGGGCGAC
ACGGAAATGTTGAATACTCATACTCTTCCTTTTTCAATATTATTGAAGCATTTATCAGGGTTATTGTCTC
ATGAGCGGATACATATTTGAATGTATTTAGAAAAATAAACAAATAGGGGTTCCGCGCACATTTC
